Addgene plasmid #84992: pFLAG-CMV2-Hsp27-S78A
Purpose: Hsp27 expression plasmid
Depositing lab: Ugo Moens. Depositing organization: University of Tromso.
Backbone
  Vector backbone: pFLAG-CMVTM-2
  Vector type: Mammalian Expression
Growth in bacteria
  Bacterial resistance: Ampicillin, 100 μg/mL
  Growth temperature: 37°C
  Growth strain: DH5alpha
  Copy number: High Copy
Gene/Insert
  Gene/Insert name: Hsp27
  Species: H. sapiens (human)
  Mutation: Serine 78 mutated to Alanine
  Entrez Gene: HSPB1 (a.k.a. CMT2F, HEL-S-102, HMN2B, HMND3, HS.76067, HSP27, HSP28, Hsp25, SRP27)
  Promoter: CMV
  Tag / fusion protein: Flag (N terminal on backbone)
  Cloning method: Unknown
  Sequencing primers: 5′ CMV-F; 3′ hGH-pA-R
Terms and licenses: Academic/Nonprofit Terms; Industry Terms: Not Available to Industry
Depositor comments: The pFLAG-CMV2-Hsp27 wild-type plasmid was obtained from Dr. Park and is described by Park KJ, Gaynor RB, Kwak YT. J Biol Chem 2003; 278:35272-35278. PMID:12829720
How to cite: pFLAG-CMV2-Hsp27-S78A was a gift from Ugo Moens (Addgene plasmid # 84992 ; http://n2t.net/addgene:84992 ; RRID:Addgene_84992)
