[The description below was written by a language model from this plasmid's Addgene catalogue record and pLannotate feature annotations shown in this document.]
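Description:
pFLAG-CMV2-Hsp27-S78A is a 5.3 kb mammalian expression plasmid built on the pFLAG-CMV-2 backbone that produces human Hsp27 (HSPB1), a small heat shock protein with molecular chaperone activity and roles in stress resistance and actin organization. The coding sequence carries a serine 78 to alanine substitution, which removes the hydroxyl side chain at that position and so prevents phosphorylation there. Such a mutant is normally compared with the wild-type protein, although the record states the purpose only as Hsp27 expression. According to the depositor comments, the wild-type parent plasmid came from another laboratory.

Transcription is driven by the human cytomegalovirus immediate early enhancer and promoter and is terminated by the human growth hormone polyadenylation signal. A FLAG epitope supplied by the backbone sits just upstream of the insert, giving an N-terminally tagged protein that can be detected or immunoprecipitated with anti-FLAG antibodies. The annotation software matched this short segment as a fragment of a 3xFLAG tag, consistent with a single FLAG unit. A remnant of a multiple cloning site lies between the tag and the HSPB1 open reading frame; the cloning method is not recorded.

An SV40 enhancer/early promoter region follows the polyadenylation signal, but no mammalian selection marker is annotated, so the plasmid appears suited to transient transfection. In E. coli it replicates from a high-copy ColE1/pUC-type origin and is selected with ampicillin through the β-lactamase gene. An f1 origin allows single-stranded DNA production. The remaining annotated elements (a T7 promoter, the lac promoter and operator, a CAP binding site, and lacZα and lacI fragments) are backbone remnants with no apparent role in expressing the insert.
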