Features (pLannotate 1.2.2; 17 found; start..end, strand, type, name):
      4..158     -  CDS            lacZα (fragment): LacZα fragment of β-galactosidase; lacZ fragment
    318..697     +  enhancer       CMV enhancer: human cytomegalovirus immediate early enhancer
    699..898     +  promoter       CMV promoter: human cytomegalovirus (CMV) immediate early promoter
    934..954     +  CDS            3xFLAG (fragment): three tandem FLAG® epitope tags
   1001..1018    -  misc_feature   MCS (fragment): pUC18/19 multiple cloning site
   1022..1636    +  CDS            HSPB1 (sequence partly withheld): HSPB1_HUMAN - Also known as HSP27, HSP28. Experimental evidence at protein level: Swiss-Prot protein existence level 1. Small heat shock protein which functions as a molecular chaperone probably maintaining denatured proteins in a folding- competent state (PubMed:10383393, PubMed:20178975). Plays a role in stress resistance and actin organization (PubMed:19166925). Through its molecular chaperone activity may regulate numerous biological processes including the phosphorylation and the axonal transport of neurofilament proteins (PubMed:23728742). From Homo sapiens (Human).
   1658..2280    +  polyA_signal   hGH poly(A) signal: human growth hormone polyadenylation signal
   2309..2638    +  promoter       SV40 promoter: SV40 enhancer and early promoter
   2677..2695    -  promoter       T7 promoter: promoter for bacteriophage T7 RNA polymerase
   2733..2749    -  protein_bind   lac operator: The lac repressor binds to the lac operator to inhibit transcription in E. coli. This inhibition can be relieved by adding lactose or isopropyl-β-D-thiogalactopyranoside (IPTG). lac repressor encoded by lacI
   2757..2787    -  promoter       lac promoter: promoter for the E. coli lac operon
   2802..2823    -  protein_bind   CAP binding site: CAP binding activates transcription in the presence of cAMP. E. coli catabolite activator protein
   2836..2928    -  CDS            lacI (fragment): lac repressor; lacI; The lac repressor binds to the lac operator to inhibit transcription in E. coli. This inhibition can be relieved by adding lactose or isopropyl-β-D-thiogalactopyranoside (IPTG).
   3111..3699    -  rep_origin     ori: high-copy-number ColE1/pMB1/pBR322/pUC origin of replication
   3870..4730    -  CDS            AmpR: β-lactamase; bla; confers resistance to ampicillin, carbenicillin, and related antibiotics
   4731..4835    -  promoter       AmpR promoter: bla
   4862..5290    +  rep_origin     f1 ori (sequence partly withheld): f1 bacteriophage origin of replication; arrow indicates direction of (+) strand synthesis
>Addgene plasmid #84992 | pFLAG-CMV2-Hsp27-S78A | addgene full sequence | sequence record 167687 | Addgene Assembled Sequence
CCATTCGCCATTCAGGCTGCGCAACTGTTGGGAAGGGCGATCGGTGCGGGCCTCTTCGCTATTACGCCAG
CTGGCGAAAGGGGGATGTGCTGCAAGGCGATTAAGTTGGGTAACGCCAGGGTTTTCCCAGTCACGACGTT
GTAAAACGACGGCCAGTGCCAAGCTGATCTATACATTGAATCAATATTGGCAATTAGCCATATTAGTCAT
TGGTTATATAGCATAAATCAATATTGGCTATTGGCCATTGCATACGTTGTATCTATATCATAATATGTAC
ATTTATATTGGCTCATGTCCAATATGACCGCCATGTTGACATTGATTATTGACTAGTTATTAATAGTAAT
CAATTACGGGGTCATTAGTTCATAGCCCATATATGGAGTTCCGCGTTACATAACTTACGGTAAATGGCCC
GCCTGGCTGACCGCCCAACGACCCCCGCCCATTGACGTCAATAATGACGTATGTTCCCATAGTAACGCCA
ATAGGGACTTTCCATTGACGTCAATGGGTGGAGTATTTACGGTAAACTGCCCACTTGGCAGTACATCAAG
TGTATCATATGCCAAGTCCGCCCCCTATTGACGTCAATGACGGTAAATGGCCCGCCTGGCATTATGCCCA
GTACATGACCTTACGGGACTTTCCTACTTGGCAGTACATCTACGTATTAGTCATCGCTATTACCATGGTG
ATGCGGTTTTGGCAGTACACCAATGGGCGTGGATAGCGGTTTGACTCACGGGGATTTCCAAGTCTCCACC
CCATTGACGTCAATGGGAGTTTGTTTTGGCACCAAAATCAACGGGACTTTCCAAAATGTCGTAATAACCC
CGCCCCGTTGACGCAAATGGGCGGTAGGCGTGTACGGTGGGAGGTCTATATAAGCAGAGCTCGTTTAGTG
AACCGTCAGAATTGATCTACCATGGACTACAAAGACGATGACGACAAGCTTGCGGCCGCGAATTCATCGA
TAGATCTGATATCGGTACCAGTCGACTCTAGAGGATCCAGCATGACCGAGCGCCGCGTCCCCTTCTCGCT
CCTGCGGGGCCCCAGCTGGGACCCCTTCCGCGACTGGTACCCGCATAGCCGCCTCTTCGACCAGGCCTTC
GGGCTGCCCCGGCTGCCGGAGGAGTGGTCGCAGTGGTTAGGCGGCAGCAGCTGGCCAGGCTACGTGCGCC
CCCTGCCCCCCGCCGCCATCGAGAGCCCCGCAGTGGCCGCGCCCGCCTACAGCCGCGCGCTCGCTCGGCA
ACTCAGCAGC
[264 nt withheld, positions 1271-1534]
CTAGCCACGCAGTCCAACGAGATCACCATCCCAGTCACCTTCGAGTCGCGGGCCCAGCTTGGGGGCCCAG
AAGCTGCAAAATCCGATGAGACTGCCGCCAAGTAAAGCCTTAGCCCGGATCCCGGGTGGCATCCCTGTGA
CCCCTCCCCAGTGCCTCTCCTGGCCCTGGAAGTTGCCACTCCAGTGCCCACCAGCCTTGTCCTAATAAAA
TTAAGTTGCATCATTTTGTCTGACTAGGTGTCCTTCTATAATATTATGGGGTGGAGGGGGGTGGTATGGA
GCAAGGGGCAAGTTGGGAAGACAACCTGTAGGGCCTGCGGGGTCTATTGGGAACCAAGCTGGAGTGCAGT
GGCACAATCTTGGCTCACTGCAATCTCCGCCTCCTGGGTTCAAGCGATTCTCCTGCCTCAGCCTCCCGAG
TTGTTGGGATTCCAGGCATGCATGACCAGGCTCAGCTAATTTTTGTTTTTTTGGTAGAGACGGGGTTTCA
CCATATTGGCCAGGCTGGTCTCCAACTCCTAATCTCAGGTGATCTACCCACCTTGGCCTCCCAAATTGCT
GGGATTACAGGCGTGAACCACTGCTCCCTTCCCTGTCCTTCTGATTTTAAAATAACTATACCAGCAGGAG
GACGTCCAGACACAGCATAGGCTACCTGGCCATGCCCAACCGGTGGGACATTTGAGTTGCTTGCTTGGCA
CTGTCCTCTCATGCGTTGGGTCCACTCAGTAGATGCCTGTTGAATTGGGTACGCGGCCAGCTTGGCTGTG
GAATGTGTGTCAGTTAGGGTGTGGAAAGTCCCCAGGCTCCCCAGCAGGCAGAAGTATGCAAAGCATGCAT
CTCAATTAGTCAGCAACCAGGTGTGGAAAGTCCCCAGGCTCCCCAGCAGGCAGAAGTATGCAAAGCATGC
ATCTCAATTAGTCAGCAACCATAGTCCCGCCCCTAACTCCGCCCATCCCGCCCCTAACTCCGCCCAGTTC
CGCCCATTCTCCGCCCCATGGCTGACTAATTTTTTTTATTTATGCAGAGGCCGAGGCCGCCTCGGCCTCT
GAGCTATTCCAGAAGTAGTGAGGAGGCTTTTTTGGAGGCCTAGGCTTTTGCAAAAAGCTCCTCGAGGAAC
TGAAAAACCAGAAAGTTAATTCCCTATAGTGAGTCGTATTAAATTCGTAATCATGTCATAGCTGTTTCCT
GTGTGAAATTGTTATCCGCTCACAATTCCACACAACATACGAGCCGGAAGCATAAAGTGTAAAGCCTGGG
GTGCCTAATGAGTGAGCTAACTCACATTAATTGCGTTGCGCTCACTGCCCGCTTTCCAGTCGGGAAACCT
GTCGTGCCAGCTGCATTAATGAATCGGCCAACGCGCGGGGAGAGGCGGTTTGCGTATTGGGCGCTCTTCC
GCTTCCTCGCTCACTGACTCGCTGCGCTCGGTCGTTCGGCTGCGGCGAGCGGTATCAGCTCACTCAAAGG
CGGTAATACGGTTATCCACAGAATCAGGGGATAACGCAGGAAAGAACATGTGAGCAAAAGGCCAGCAAAA
GGCCAGGAACCGTAAAAAGGCCGCGTTGCTGGCGTTTTTCCATAGGCTCCGCCCCCCTGACGAGCATCAC
AAAAATCGACGCTCAAGTCAGAGGTGGCGAAACCCGACAGGACTATAAAGATACCAGGCGTTTCCCCCTG
GAAGCTCCCTCGTGCGCTCTCCTGTTCCGACCCTGCCGCTTACCGGATACCTGTCCGCCTTTCTCCCTTC
GGGAAGCGTGGCGCTTTCTCATAGCTCACGCTGTAGGTATCTCAGTTCGGTGTAGGTCGTTCGCTCCAAG
CTGGGCTGTGTGCACGAACCCCCCGTTCAGCCCGACCGCTGCGCCTTATCCGGTAACTATCGTCTTGAGT
CCAACCCGGTAAGACACGACTTATCGCCACTGGCAGCAGCCACTGGTAACAGGATTAGCAGAGCGAGGTA
TGTAGGCGGTGCTACAGAGTTCTTGAAGTGGTGGCCTAACTACGGCTACACTAGAAGAACAGTATTTGGT
ATCTGCGCTCTGCTGAAGCCAGTTACCTTCGGAAAAAGAGTTGGTAGCTCTTGATCCGGCAAACAAACCA
CCGCTGGTAGCGGTGGTTTTTTTGTTTGCAAGCAGCAGATTACGCGCAGAAAAAAAGGATCTCAAGAAGA
TCCTTTGATCTTTTCTACGGGGTCTGACGCTCAGTGGAACGAAAACTCACGTTAAGGGATTTTGGTCATG
AGATTATCAAAAAGGATCTTCACCTAGATCCTTTTAAATTAAAAATGAAGTTTTAAATCAATCTAAAGTA
TATATGAGTAAACTTGGTCTGACAGTTACCAATGCTTAATCAGTGAGGCACCTATCTCAGCGATCTGTCT
ATTTCGTTCATCCATAGTTGCCTGACTCCCCGTCGTGTAGATAACTACGATACGGGAGGGCTTACCATCT
GGCCCCAGTGCTGCAATGATACCGCGAGACCCACGCTCACCGGCTCCAGATTTATCAGCAATAAACCAGC
CAGCCGGAAGGGCCGAGCGCAGAAGTGGTCCTGCAACTTTATCCGCCTCCATCCAGTCTATTAATTGTTG
CCGGGAAGCTAGAGTAAGTAGTTCGCCAGTTAATAGTTTGCGCAACGTTGTTGCCATTGCTACAGGCATC
GTGGTGTCACGCTCGTCGTTTGGTATGGCTTCATTCAGCTCCGGTTCCCAACGATCAAGGCGAGTTACAT
GATCCCCCATGTTGTGCAAAAAAGCGGTTAGCTCCTTCGGTCCTCCGATCGTTGTCAGAAGTAAGTTGGC
CGCAGTGTTATCACTCATGGTTATGGCAGCACTGCATAATTCTCTTACTGTCATGCCATCCGTAAGATGC
TTTTCTGTGACTGGTGAGTACTCAACCAAGTCATTCTGAGAATAGTGTATGCGGCGACCGAGTTGCTCTT
GCCCGGCGTCAATACGGGATAATACCGCGCCACATAGCAGAACTTTAAAAGTGCTCATCATTGGAAAACG
TTCTTCGGGGCGAAAACTCTCAAGGATCTTACCGCTGTTGAGATCCAGTTCGATGTAACCCACTCGTGCA
CCCAACTGATCTTCAGCATCTTTTACTTTCACCAGCGTTTCTGGGTGAGCAAAAACAGGAAGGCAAAATG
CCGCAAAAAAGGGAATAAGGGCGACACGGAAATGTTGAATACTCATACTCTTCCTTTTTCAATATTATTG
AAGCATTTATCAGGGTTATTGTCTCATGAGCGGATACATATTTGAATGTATTTAGAAAAATAAACAAATA
GGGGTTCCGCGCACATTTCCCCGAAAAGTGCCACCTG
[124 nt withheld, positions 4862-4985]
C
[91 nt withheld, positions 4987-5077]
A
[49 nt withheld, positions 5079-5127]
CCTTTGACGTTGGAGTCCACGTTCTTT
[37 nt withheld, positions 5155-5191]
ACCCTATCTCGGTCTATTCTTTTGATTTATAAGGGATTTTGCCGATTTCGGCCTATTGGTTAAAAAATGA
GCTGATTTAACAAAAATTTAACGCGAATTTTAACAAAATATTAACGCTTACAATTT
