>Addgene plasmid #84992 | pFLAG-CMV2-Hsp27-S78A | addgene partial sequence | sequence record 167683 | CMV-F 5'-CGCAAATGGGCGGTAGGCGTG-3'
AGCAGAGCTCGTTTAGTGAACCGTCAGAATTGATCTACCATGGACTACAAAGACGATGACGACAAGCTTG
CGGCCGCGAATTCATCGATAGATCTGATATCGGTACCAGTCGACTCTAGAGGATCCAGCATGACCGAGCG
CCGCGTCCCCTTCTCGCTCCTGCGGGGCCCCAGCTGGGACCCCTTCCGCGACTGGTACCCGCATAGCCGC
CTCTTCGACCAGGCCTTCGGGCTGCCCCGGCTGCCGGAGGAGTGGTCGCAGTGGTTAGGCGGCAGCAGCT
GGCCAGGCTACGTGCGCCCCCTGCCCCCCGCCGCCATCGAGAGCCCCGCAGTGGCCGCGCCCGCCTACAG
CCGCGCGCTCGCTCGGCAACTCAGCAGC
[264 nt withheld, positions 379-642]
CTAGCCACGCAGTCCAACGAGATCACCATCCCAGTCACCTTCGAGTCGCGGGCCCAGCTTGGGGGCCCAG
AAGCTGCAAAATCCGATGAGACTGCCGCCAAGTAAAGCCTTAGCCCGGATCCCGGGTGGCATCCCTGTGA
CCCCTCCCCAGTGCCTCTCCTGGCCCTGGAAGTTGCCACTCCAGTGCCCACCAGCCTTGTCCTAATAAAA
TTAAGTTGCATCATTTTGTCTGACTAGGTGTCCTTCTATAATATTATGGGGTGGAGGGGGGTGGTATGGA
GCAAGGGGCAAGTTGGGAAGACAACCTGTAGGGCCTGCGGGGTCTATTGGGA
