>Addgene plasmid #84992 | pFLAG-CMV2-Hsp27-S78A | addgene partial sequence | sequence record 167686 | hGH-PA-R 5'-CCAGCTTGGTTCCCAATAGA-3'
GTCTTCCCAACTTGCCCCTTGCTCCATACCACCCCCCTCCACCCCATAATATTATAGAAGGACACCTAGT
CAGACAAAATGATGCAACTTAATTTTATTAGGACAAGGCTGGTGGGCACTGGAGTGGCAACTTCCAGGGC
CAGGAGAGGCACTGGGGAGGGGTCACAGGGATGCCACCCGGGATCCGGGCTAAGGCTTTACTTGGCGGCA
GTCTCATCGGATTTTGCAGCTTCTGGGCCCCCAAGCTGGGCCCGCGACTCGAAGGTGACTGGGATGGTGA
TCTCGTTGGACTGCGTGGCTAG
[264 nt withheld, positions 303-566]
GCTGCTGAGTTGCCGAGCGAGCGCGCGGCTGTAGGCGGGCGCGGCCACTGCGGGGCTCTCGATGGCGGCG
GGGGGCAGGGGGCGCACGTAGCCTGGCCAGCTGCTGCCGCCTAACCACTGCGACCACTCCTCCGGCAGCC
GGGGCAGCCCGAAGGCCTGGTCGAAGAGGCGGCTATGCGGGTACCAGTCGCGGAAGGGGTCCCAGCTGGG
GCCCCGCAGGAGCGAGAAGGGGACGCGGCGCTCGGTCATGCTGGATCCTCTAGAGTCGACTGGTACCGAT
ATCAGATCTATCGATGAATTCGCGGCCGCAAGCTTGTCGTCATCGTCTTTGTAGTCCATGGTAGATCAAT
TCTGACGGTTCACTAAACGAGCTCTGCTTATATAGACCTCCCACCGTACACGCCTACCGCCCATTTGCGT
CAACGGGGCGGGGTTATTACGACATTTTGGAAAGTCCCGTTGATTTT
